>Addgene plasmid #120209 | CRISPRi-CENPB-g1 | depositor full sequence | sequence record 227840 | CRISPRi-CENPB-g1 sequence 8888 bps
GCGTCGGAGCGCAAGTACGGTTTAAGAGCTAAGCTGGAAACAGCATAGCAAGTTTAAATAAGGCTAGTCC
GTTATCAACTTGAAAAAGTGGCACCGAGTCGGTGCTTTTTTTCTCGAGTACTAGGATCCATTAGGCGGCC
GCGTGGATAACCGTATTACCGCCATGCATGTGCCCGTCAGTGGGCAGAGCGCACATCGCCCACAGTCCCC
GAGAAGTTGGGGGGAGGGGTCGGCAATTGAACCGGTGCCTAGAGAAGGTGGCGCGGGGTAAACTGGGAAA
GTGATGTCGTGTACTGGCTCCGCCTTTTTCCCGAGGGTGGGGGAGAACCGTATATAAGTGCAGTAGTCGC
CGTGAACGTTCTTTTTCGCAACGGGTTTGCCGCCAGAACACAGGTAAGTGCCGTGTGTGGTTCCCGCGGG
CCTGGCCTCTTTACGGGTTATGGCCCTTGCGTGCCTTGAATTACTTCCACCTGGCTGCAGTACGTGATTC
TTGATCCCGAGCTTCGGGTTGGAAGTGGGTGGGAGAGTTCGAGGCCTTGCGCTTAAGGAGCCCCTTCGCC
TCGTGCTTGAGTTGAGGCCTGGCCTGGGCGCTGGGGCCGCCGCGTGCGAATCTGGTGGCACCTTCGCGCC
TGTCTCGCTGCTTTCGATAAGTCTCTAGCCATTTAAAATTTTTGATGACCTGCTGCGACGCTTTTTTTCT
GGCAAGATAGTCTTGTAAATGCGGGCCAAGATCTGCACACTGGTATTTCGGTTTTTGGGGCCGCGGGCGG
CGACGGGGCCCGTGCGTCCCAGCGCACATGTTCGGCGAGGCGGGGCCTGCGAGCGCGGCCACCGAGAATC
GGACGGGGGTAGTCTCAAGCTGGCCGGCCTGCTCTGGTGCCTGGCCTCGCGCCGCCGTGTATCGCCCCGC
CCTGGGCGGCAAGGCTGGCCCGGTCGGCACCAGTTGCGTGAGCGGAAAGATGGCCGCTTCCCGGCCCTGC
TGCAGGGAGCTCAAAATGGAGGACGCGGCGCTCGGGAGAGCGGGCGGGTGAGTCACCCACACAAAGGAAA
AGGGCCTTTCCGTCCTCAGCCGTCGCTTCATGTGACTCCACGGAGTACCGGGCGCCGTCCAGGCACCTCG
ATTAGTTCTCGCGCTTTTGGAGTACGTCGTCTTTAGGTTGGGGGGAGGGGTTTTATGCGATGGAGTTTCC
CCACACTGAGTGGGTGGAGACTGAAGTTAGGCCAGCTTGGCACTTGATGTAATTCTCCTTGGAATTTGCC
CTTTTTGAGTTTGGATCTTGGTTCATTCTCAAGCCTCAGACAGTGGTTCAAAGTTTTTTTCTTCCATTTC
AGGTGTCGTGAGCTAGCCCACCATGACCGAGTACAAGCCCACGGTGCGCCTCGCCACCCGCGACGACGTC
CCCCGGGCCGTACGCACCCTCGCCGCCGCGTTCGCCGACTACCCCGCCACGCGCCACACCGTCGACCCGG
ACCGCCACATCGAGCGGGTCACCGAGCTGCAAGAACTCTTCCTCACGCGCGTCGGGCTCGACATCGGCAA
GGTGTGGGTCGCGGACGACGGCGCCGCGGTGGCGGTCTGGACCACGCCGGAGAGCGTCGAAGCGGGGGCG
GTGTTCGCCGAGATCGGCCCGCGCATGGCCGAGTTGAGCGGTTCCCGGCTGGCCGCGCAGCAACAGATGG
AAGGCCTCCTGGCGCCGCACCGGCCCAAGGAGCCCGCGTGGTTCCTGGCCACCGTCGGCGTCTCGCCCGA
CCACCAGGGCAAGGGTCTGGGCAGCGCCGTCGTGCTCCCCGGAGTGGAGGCGGCCGAGCGCGCCGGGGTG
CCCGCCTTCCTGGAGACCTCCGCGCCCCGCAACCTCCCCTTCTACGAGCGGCTCGGCTTCACCGTCACCG
CCGACGTCGAGGTGCCCGAAGGACCGCGCACCTGGTGCATGACCCGCAAGCCCGGTGCCGGATCGGGAGA
GGGCAGAGGAAGTCTGCTAACATGCGGTGACGTCGAGGAGAATCCTGGCCCACCGGTCGCCACCAGCGAG
CTGATTAAGGAGAACATGCACATGAAGCTGTACATGGAGGGCACCGTGGACAACCATCACTTCAAGTGCA
CATCCGAGGGCGAAGGCAAGCCCTACGAGGGCACCCAGACCATGAGAATCAAGGTGGTCGAGGGCGGCCC
TCTCCCCTTCGCCTTCGACATCCTGGCTACTAGCTTCCTCTACGGCAGCAAGACCTTCATCAACCACACC
CAGGGCATCCCCGACTTCTTCAAGCAGTCCTTCCCTGAGGGCTTCACATGGGAGAGAGTCACCACATACG
AAGACGGGGGCGTGCTGACCGCTACCCAGGACACCAGCCTCCAGGACGGCTGCCTCATCTACAACGTCAA
GATCAGAGGGGTGAACTTCACATCCAACGGCCCTGTGATGCAGAAGAAAACACTCGGCTGGGAGGCCTTC
ACCGAGACGCTGTACCCCGCTGACGGCGGCCTGGAAGGCAGAAACGACATGGCCCTGAAGCTCGTGGGCG
GGAGCCATCTGATCGCAAACATCAAGACCACATATAGATCCAAGAAACCCGCTAAGAACCTCAAGATGCC
TGGCGTCTACTATGTGGACTACAGACTGGAAAGAATCAAGGAGGCCAACAACGAGACCTACGTCGAGCAG
CACGAGGTGGCAGTGGCCAGATACTGCGACCTCCCTAGCAAACTGGGGCACAAGCTTAATTAAGAATTCG
TCGAGGGACCTAATAACTTCGTATAGCATACATTATACGAAGTTATACATGTTTAAGGGTTCCGGTTCCA
CTAGGTACAATTCGATATCAAGCTTATCGATAATCAACCTCTGGATTACAAAATTTGTGAAAGATTGACT
GGTATTCTTAACTATGTTGCTCCTTTTACGCTATGTGGATACGCTGCTTTAATGCCTTTGTATCATGCTA
TTGCTTCCCGTATGGCTTTCATTTTCTCCTCCTTGTATAAATCCTGGTTGCTGTCTCTTTATGAGGAGTT
GTGGCCCGTTGTCAGGCAACGTGGCGTGGTGTGCACTGTGTTTGCTGACGCAACCCCCACTGGTTGGGGC
ATTGCCACCACCTGTCAGCTCCTTTCCGGGACTTTCGCTTTCCCCCTCCCTATTGCCACGGCGGAACTCA
TCGCCGCCTGCCTTGCCCGCTGCTGGACAGGGGCTCGGCTGTTGGGCACTGACAATTCCGTGGTGTTGTC
GGGGAAATCATCGTCCTTTCCTTGGCTGCTCGCCTGTGTTGCCACCTGGATTCTGCGCGGGACGTCCTTC
TGCTACGTCCCTTCGGCCCTCAATCCAGCGGACCTTCCTTCCCGCGGCCTGCTGCCGGCTCTGCGGCCTC
TTCCGCGTCTTCGCCTTCGCCCTCAGACGAGTCGGATCTCCCTTTGGGCCGCCTCCCCGCATCGATACCG
TCGACCTCGATCGAGACCTAGAAAAACATGGAGCAATCACAAGTAGCAATACAGCAGCTACCAATGCTGA
TTGTGCCTGGCTAGAAGCACAAGAGGAGGAGGAGGTGGGTTTTCCAGTCACACCTCAGGTACCTTTAAGA
CCAATGACTTACAAGGCAGCTGTAGATCTTAGCCACTTTTTAAAAGAAAAGGGGGGACTGGAAGGGCTAA
TTCACTCCCAACGAAGACAAGATATCCTTGATCTGTGGATCTACCACACACAAGGCTACTTCCCTGATTG
GCAGAACTACACACCAGGGCCAGGGATCAGATATCCACTGACCTTTGGATGGTGCTACAAGCTAGTACCA
GTTGAGCAAGAGAAGGTAGAAGAAGCCAATGAAGGAGAGAACACCCGCTTGTTACACCCTGTGAGCCTGC
ATGGGATGGATGACCCGGAGAGAGAAGTATTAGAGTGGAGGTTTGACAGCCGCCTAGCATTTCATCACAT
GGCCCGAGAGCTGCATCCGGACTGTACTGGGTCTCTCTGGTTAGACCAGATCTGAGCCTGGGAGCTCTCT
GGCTAACTAGGGAACCCACTGCTTAAGCCTCAATAAAGCTTGCCTTGAGTGCTTCAAGTAGTGTGTGCCC
GTCTGTTGTGTGACTCTGGTAACTAGAGATCCCTCAGACCCTTTTAGTCAGTGTGGAAAATCTCTAGCAG
CATGTGAGCAAAAGGCCAGCAAAAGGCCAGGAACCGTAAAAAGGCCGCGTTGCTGGCGTTTTTCCATAGG
CTCCGCCCCCCTGACGAGCATCACAAAAATCGACGCTCAAGTCAGAGGTGGCGAAACCCGACAGGACTAT
AAAGATACCAGGCGTTTCCCCCTGGAAGCTCCCTCGTGCGCTCTCCTGTTCCGACCCTGCCGCTTACCGG
ATACCTGTCCGCCTTTCTCCCTTCGGGAAGCGTGGCGCTTTCTCATAGCTCACGCTGTAGGTATCTCAGT
TCGGTGTAGGTCGTTCGCTCCAAGCTGGGCTGTGTGCACGAACCCCCCGTTCAGCCCGACCGCTGCGCCT
TATCCGGTAACTATCGTCTTGAGTCCAACCCGGTAAGACACGACTTATCGCCACTGGCAGCAGCCACTGG
TAACAGGATTAGCAGAGCGAGGTATGTAGGCGGTGCTACAGAGTTCTTGAAGTGGTGGCCTAACTACGGC
TACACTAGAAGAACAGTATTTGGTATCTGCGCTCTGCTGAAGCCAGTTACCTTCGGAAAAAGAGTTGGTA
GCTCTTGATCCGGCAAACAAACCACCGCTGGTAGCGGTGGTTTTTTTGTTTGCAAGCAGCAGATTACGCG
CAGAAAAAAAGGATCTCAAGAAGATCCTTTGATCTTTTCTACGGGGTCTGACGCTCAGTGGAACGAAAAC
TCACGTTAAGGGATTTTGGTCATGAGATTATCAAAAAGGATCTTCACCTAGATCCTTTTAAATTAAAAAT
GAAGTTTTAAATCAATCTAAAGTATATATGAGTAAACTTGGTCTGACAGTTACCAATGCTTAATCAGTGA
GGCACCTATCTCAGCGATCTGTCTATTTCGTTCATCCATAGTTGCCTGACTCCCCGTCGTGTAGATAACT
ACGATACGGGAGGGCTTACCATCTGGCCCCAGTGCTGCAATGATACCGCGAGACCCACGCTCACCGGCTC
CAGATTTATCAGCAATAAACCAGCCAGCCGGAAGGGCCGAGCGCAGAAGTGGTCCTGCAACTTTATCCGC
CTCCATCCAGTCTATTAATTGTTGCCGGGAAGCTAGAGTAAGTAGTTCGCCAGTTAATAGTTTGCGCAAC
GTTGTTGCCATTGCTACAGGCATCGTGGTGTCACGCTCGTCGTTTGGTATGGCTTCATTCAGCTCCGGTT
CCCAACGATCAAGGCGAGTTACATGATCCCCCATGTTGTGCAAAAAAGCGGTTAGCTCCTTCGGTCCTCC
GATCGTTGTCAGAAGTAAGTTGGCCGCAGTGTTATCACTCATGGTTATGGCAGCACTGCATAATTCTCTT
ACTGTCATGCCATCCGTAAGATGCTTTTCTGTGACTGGTGAGTACTCAACCAAGTCATTCTGAGAATAGT
GTATGCGGCGACCGAGTTGCTCTTGCCCGGCGTCAATACGGGATAATACCGCGCCACATAGCAGAACTTT
AAAAGTGCTCATCATTGGAAAACGTTCTTCGGGGCGAAAACTCTCAAGGATCTTACCGCTGTTGAGATCC
AGTTCGATGTAACCCACTCGTGCACCCAACTGATCTTCAGCATCTTTTACTTTCACCAGCGTTTCTGGGT
GAGCAAAAACAGGAAGGCAAAATGCCGCAAAAAAGGGAATAAGGGCGACACGGAAATGTTGAATACTCAT
ACTCTTCCTTTTTCAATATTATTGAAGCATTTATCAGGGTTATTGTCTCATGAGCGGATACATATTTGAA
TGTATTTAGAAAAATAAACAAATAGGGGTTCCGCGCACATTTCCCCGAAAAGTGCCACCTGACGCTTAAG
CGGTCGACGGATCGGGAGATCTCCCGATCCCCTATGGTGCACTCTCAGTACAATCTGCTCTGATGCCGCA
TAGTTAAGCCAGTATCTGCTCCCTGCTTGTGTGTTGGAGGTCGCTGAGTAGTGCGCGAGCAAAATTTAAG
CTACAACAAGGCAAGGCTTGACCGACAATTGCATGAAGAATCTGCTTAGGGTTAGGCGTTTTGCGCTGCT
TCGCGATGTACGGGCCAGATATACGCGTTGACATTGATTATTGACTAGTTATTAATAGTAATCAATTACG
GGGTCATTAGTTCATAGCCCATATATGGAGTTCCGCGTTACATAACTTACGGTAAATGGCCCGCCTGGCT
GACCGCCCAACGACCCCCGCCCATTGACGTCAATAATGACGTATGTTCCCATAGTAACGCCAATAGGGAC
TTTCCATTGACGTCAATGGGTGGAGTATTTACGGTAAACTGCCCACTTGGCAGTACATCAAGTGTATCAT
ATGCCAAGTACGCCCCCTATTGACGTCAATGACGGTAAATGGCCCGCCTGGCATTATGCCCAGTACATGA
CCTTATGGGACTTTCCTACTTGGCAGTACATCTACGTATTAGTCATCGCTATTACCATGGTGATGCGGTT
TTGGCAGTACATCAATGGGCGTGGATAGCGGTTTGACTCACGGGGATTTCCAAGTCTCCACCCCATTGAC
GTCAATGGGAGTTTGTTTTGGCACCAAAATCAACGGGACTTTCCAAAATGTCGTAACAACTCCGCCCCAT
TGACGCAAATGGGCGGTAGGCGTGTACGGTGGGAGGTCTATATAAGCAGCGCGTTTTGCCTGTACTGGGT
CTCTCTGGTTAGACCAGATCTGAGCCTGGGAGCTCTCTGGCTAACTAGGGAACCCACTGCTTAAGCCTCA
ATAAAGCTTGCCTTGAGTGCTTCAAGTAGTGTGTGCCCGTCTGTTGTGTGACTCTGGTAACTAGAGATCC
CTCAGACCCTTTTAGTCAGTGTGGAAAATCTCTAGCAGTGGCGCCCGAACAGGGACTTGAAAGCGAAAGG
GAAACCAGAGGAGCTCTCTCGACGCAGGACTCGGCTTGCTGAAGCGCGCACGGCAAGAGGCGAGGGGCGG
CGACTGGTGAGTACGCCAAAAATTTTGACTAGCGGAGGCTAGAAGGAGAGAGATGGGTGCGAGAGCGTCA
GTATTAAGCGGGGGAGAATTAGATCGCGATGGGAAAAAATTCGGTTAAGGCCAGGGGGAAAGAAAAAATA
TAAATTAAAACATATAGTATGGGCAAGCAGGGAGCTAGAACGATTCGCAGTTAATCCTGGCCTGTTAGAA
ACATCAGAAGGCTGTAGACAAATACTGGGACAGCTACAACCATCCCTTCAGACAGGATCAGAAGAACTTA
GATCATTATATAATACAGTAGCAACCCTCTATTGTGTGCATCAAAGGATAGAGATAAAAGACACCAAGGA
AGCTTTAGACAAGATAGAGGAAGAGCAAAACAAAAGTAAGACCACCGCACAGCAAGCGGCCGGCCGCGCT
GATCTTCAGACCTGGAGGAGGAGATATGAGGGACAATTGGAGAAGTGAATTATATAAATATAAAGTAGTA
AAAATTGAACCATTAGGAGTAGCACCCACCAAGGCAAAGAGAAGAGTGGTGCAGAGAGAAAAAAGAGCAG
TGGGAATAGGAGCTTTGTTCCTTGGGTTCTTGGGAGCAGCAGGAAGCACTATGGGCGCAGCGTCAATGAC
GCTGACGGTACAGGCCAGACAATTATTGTCTGGTATAGTGCAGCAGCAGAACAATTTGCTGAGGGCTATT
GAGGCGCAACAGCATCTGTTGCAACTCACAGTCTGGGGCATCAAGCAGCTCCAGGCAAGAATCCTGGCTG
TGGAAAGATACCTAAAGGATCAACAGCTCCTGGGGATTTGGGGTTGCTCTGGAAAACTCATTTGCACCAC
TGCTGTGCCTTGGAATGCTAGTTGGAGTAATAAATCTCTGGAACAGATTTGGAATCACACGACCTGGATG
GAGTGGGACAGAGAAATTAACAATTACACAAGCTTAATACACTCCTTAATTGAAGAATCGCAAAACCAGC
AAGAAAAGAATGAACAAGAATTATTGGAATTAGATAAATGGGCAAGTTTGTGGAATTGGTTTAACATAAC
AAATTGGCTGTGGTATATAAAATTATTCATAATGATAGTAGGAGGCTTGGTAGGTTTAAGAATAGTTTTT
GCTGTACTTTCTATAGTGAATAGAGTTAGGCAGGGATATTCACCATTATCGTTTCAGACCCACCTCCCAA
CCCCGAGGGGACCCGACAGGCCCGAAGGAATAGAAGAAGAAGGTGGAGAGAGAGACAGAGACAGATCCAT
TCGATTAGTGAACGGATCGGCACTGCGTGCGCCAATTCTGCAGACAAATGGCAGTATTCATCCACAATTT
TAAAAGAAAAGGGGGGATTGGGGGGTACAGTGCAGGGGAAAGAATAGTAGACATAATAGCAACAGACATA
CAAACTAAAGAATTACAAAAACAAATTACAAAAATTCAAAATTTTCGGGTTTATTACAGGGACAGCAGAG
ATCCAGTTTGGTTAGTACCGGGCCCGCTCTAGAGATCCGACGCGCCATCTCTAGGCCCGCGCCGGCCCCC
TCGCACGGACTTGTGGGAGAAGCTCGGCTACTCCCCTGCCCCGGTTAATTTGCATATAATATTTCCTAGT
AACTATAGAGGCTTAATGTGCGATAAAAGACAGATAATCTGTTCTTTTTAATACTAGCTACATTTTACAT
GATAGGCTTGGATTTCTATAACTTCGTATAGCATACATTATACGAAGTTATAAACAGCACAAAAGGAAAC
TCACCCTAACTGTAAAGTAATTGTGTGTTTTGAGACTATAAGTATCCCTTGGAGAACCACCTTGTTGG
Features (pLannotate 1.2.2; 23 found; start..end, strand, type, name):
     38..105     +  misc_RNA       tracrRNA (fragment): trans-activating CRISPR RNA for the Streptococcus pyogenes CRISPR/Cas9 system
    170..1341    +  promoter       EF-1α promoter: strong constitutive promoter for human elongation factor EF-1α
   1353..1949    +  CDS            PuroR: puromycin N-acetyltransferase; pac from Streptomyces alboniger; confers resistance to puromycin
   2025..2723    +  CDS            TagBFP: monomeric blue fluorescent protein mammalian codon-optimized
   2743..2776    +  protein_bind   loxP: Cre-mediated recombination occurs in the 8-bp core sequence (GCATACAT). Cre recombinase
   2809..2832    +  misc_feature   MCS (fragment): pBluescript multiple cloning site
   2832..3420    +  misc_feature   WPRE: woodchuck hepatitis virus posttranscriptional regulatory element
   3421..3440    +  misc_feature   MCS (fragment): pBluescript multiple cloning site
   3442..3942    +  CDS            nef (fragment): NEF_HV1LA - Experimental evidence at protein level: Swiss-Prot protein existence level 1. Extracellular Nef protein targets CD4(+) T-lymphocytes for apoptosis by interacting with CXCR4 surface receptors. From Human immunodeficiency virus type 1 group M subtype B (isolate Lai) (HIV-1).
   3949..4129    +  LTR            5' LTR (truncated): truncated 5' long terminal repeat (LTR) from HIV-1
   4191..4779    -  rep_origin     ori: high-copy-number ColE1/pMB1/pBR322/pUC origin of replication
   4950..5810    -  CDS            AmpR: β-lactamase; bla; confers resistance to ampicillin, carbenicillin, and related antibiotics
   5811..5915    -  promoter       AmpR promoter: bla
   5983..6035    -  misc_feature   bom (fragment): basis of mobility region from pBR322
   6190..6569    +  enhancer       CMV enhancer: human cytomegalovirus immediate early enhancer
   6570..6769    +  promoter       CMV promoter: human cytomegalovirus (CMV) immediate early promoter
   6787..6967    +  LTR            5' LTR (truncated): truncated 5' long terminal repeat (LTR) from HIV-1
   7014..7139    +  misc_feature   HIV-1 Ψ: packaging signal of human immunodeficiency virus type 1
   7123..7461    +  CDS            HIV-1 gag (fragment): gag protein from human immunodeficiency virus 1; gag
   7638..7871    +  misc_feature   RRE: The Rev response element (RRE) of HIV-1 allows for Rev-dependent mRNA export from the nucleus to the cytoplasm.
   8248..8348    +  CDS            Rev (fragment): human immunodeficiency virus 1 (HIV-1) Rev protein; rev; enhances nuclear export of unspliced and incompletely spliced viral mRNAs
   8398..8515    +  misc_feature   cPPT/CTS: central polypurine tract and central termination sequence of HIV-1
   8768..8801    +  protein_bind   loxP: Cre-mediated recombination occurs in the 8-bp core sequence (GCATACAT). Cre recombinase
