>Addgene plasmid #120209 | CRISPRi-CENPB-g1 | addgene full sequence | sequence record 273579 | Addgene NGS Result
GGCCCGCTCTAGAGATCCGACGCGCCATCTCTAGGCCCGCGCCGGCCCCCTCGCACGGACTTGTGGGAGA
AGCTCGGCTACTCCCCTGCCCCGGTTAATTTGCATATAATATTTCCTAGTAACTATAGAGGCTTAATGTG
CGATAAAAGACAGATAATCTGTTCTTTTTAATACTAGCTACATTTTACATGATAGGCTTGGATTTCTATA
ACTTCGTATAGCATACATTATACGAAGTTATAAACAGCACAAAAGGAAACTCACCCTAACTGTAAAGTAA
TTGTGTGTTTTGAGACTATAAGTATCCCTTGGAGAACCACCTTGTTGGGCGTCGGAGCGCAAGTACGGTT
TAAGAGCTAAGCTGGAAACAGCATAGCAAGTTTAAATAAGGCTAGTCCGTTATCAACTTGAAAAAGTGGC
ACCGAGTCGGTGCTTTTTTTCTCGAGTACTAGGATCCATTAGGCGGCCGCGTGGATAACCGTATTACCGC
CATGCATGTGCCCGTCAGTGGGCAGAGCGCACATCGCCCACAGTCCCCGAGAAGTTGGGGGGAGGGGTCG
GCAATTGAACCGGTGCCTAGAGAAGGTGGCGCGGGGTAAACTGGGAAAGTGATGTCGTGTACTGGCTCCG
CCTTTTTCCCGAGGGTGGGGGAGAACCGTATATAAGTGCAGTAGTCGCCGTGAACGTTCTTTTTCGCAAC
GGGTTTGCCGCCAGAACACAGGTAAGTGCCGTGTGTGGTTCCCGCGGGCCTGGCCTCTTTACGGGTTATG
GCCCTTGCGTGCCTTGAATTACTTCCACCTGGCTGCAGTACGTGATTCTTGATCCCGAGCTTCGGGTTGG
AAGTGGGTGGGAGAGTTCGAGGCCTTGCGCTTAAGGAGCCCCTTCGCCTCGTGCTTGAGTTGAGGCCTGG
CCTGGGCGCTGGGGCCGCCGCGTGCGAATCTGGTGGCACCTTCGCGCCTGTCTCGCTGCTTTCGATAAGT
CTCTAGCCATTTAAAATTTTTGATGACCTGCTGCGACGCTTTTTTTCTGGCAAGATAGTCTTGTAAATGC
GGGCCAAGATCTGCACACTGGTATTTCGGTTTTTGGGGCCGCGGGCGGCGACGGGGCCCGTGCGTCCCAG
CGCACATGTTCGGCGAGGCGGGGCCTGCGAGCGCGGCCACCGAGAATCGGACGGGGGTAGTCTCAAGCTG
GCCGGCCTGCTCTGGTGCCTGGCCTCGCGCCGCCGTGTATCGCCCCGCCCTGGGCGGCAAGGCTGGCCCG
GTCGGCACCAGTTGCGTGAGCGGAAAGATGGCCGCTTCCCGGCCCTGCTGCAGGGAGCTCAAAATGGAGG
ACGCGGCGCTCGGGAGAGCGGGCGGGTGAGTCACCCACACAAAGGAAAAGGGCCTTTCCGTCCTCAGCCG
TCGCTTCATGTGACTCCACGGAGTACCGGGCGCCGTCCAGGCACCTCGATTAGTTCTCGCGCTTTTGGAG
TACGTCGTCTTTAGGTTGGGGGGAGGGGTTTTATGCGATGGAGTTTCCCCACACTGAGTGGGTGGAGACT
GAAGTTAGGCCAGCTTGGCACTTGATGTAATTCTCCTTGGAATTTGCCCTTTTTGAGTTTGGATCTTGGT
TCATTCTCAAGCCTCAGACAGTGGTTCAAAGTTTTTTTCTTCCATTTCAGGTGTCGTGAGCTAGCCCACC
ATGACCGAGTACAAGCCCACGGTGCGCCTCGCCACCCGCGACGACGTCCCCCGGGCCGTACGCACCCTCG
CCGCCGCGTTCGCCGACTACCCCGCCACGCGCCACACCGTCGACCCGGACCGCCACATCGAGCGGGTCAC
CGAGCTGCAAGAACTCTTCCTCACGCGCGTCGGGCTCGACATCGGCAAGGTGTGGGTCGCGGACGACGGC
GCCGCGGTGGCGGTCTGGACCACGCCGGAGAGCGTCGAAGCGGGGGCGGTGTTCGCCGAGATCGGCCCGC
GCATGGCCGAGTTGAGCGGTTCCCGGCTGGCCGCGCAGCAACAGATGGAAGGCCTCCTGGCGCCGCACCG
GCCCAAGGAGCCCGCGTGGTTCCTGGCCACCGTCGGCGTCTCGCCCGACCACCAGGGCAAGGGTCTGGGC
AGCGCCGTCGTGCTCCCCGGAGTGGAGGCGGCCGAGCGCGCCGGGGTGCCCGCCTTCCTGGAGACCTCCG
CGCCCCGCAACCTCCCCTTCTACGAGCGGCTCGGCTTCACCGTCACCGCCGACGTCGAGGTGCCCGAAGG
ACCGCGCACCTGGTGCATGACCCGCAAGCCCGGTGCCGGATCGGGAGAGGGCAGAGGAAGTCTGCTAACA
TGCGGTGACGTCGAGGAGAATCCTGGCCCACCGGTCGCCACCAGCGAGCTGATTAAGGAGAACATGCACA
TGAAGCTGTACATGGAGGGCACCGTGGACAACCATCACTTCAAGTGCACATCCGAGGGCGAAGGCAAGCC
CTACGAGGGCACCCAGACCATGAGAATCAAGGTGGTCGAGGGCGGCCCTCTCCCCTTCGCCTTCGACATC
CTGGCTACTAGCTTCCTCTACGGCAGCAAGACCTTCATCAACCACACCCAGGGCATCCCCGACTTCTTCA
AGCAGTCCTTCCCTGAGGGCTTCACATGGGAGAGAGTCACCACATACGAAGACGGGGGCGTGCTGACCGC
TACCCAGGACACCAGCCTCCAGGACGGCTGCCTCATCTACAACGTCAAGATCAGAGGGGTGAACTTCACA
TCCAACGGCCCTGTGATGCAGAAGAAAACACTCGGCTGGGAGGCCTTCACCGAGACGCTGTACCCCGCTG
ACGGCGGCCTGGAAGGCAGAAACGACATGGCCCTGAAGCTCGTGGGCGGGAGCCATCTGATCGCAAACAT
CAAGACCACATATAGATCCAAGAAACCCGCTAAGAACCTCAAGATGCCTGGCGTCTACTATGTGGACTAC
AGACTGGAAAGAATCAAGGAGGCCAACAACGAGACCTACGTCGAGCAGCACGAGGTGGCAGTGGCCAGAT
ACTGCGACCTCCCTAGCAAACTGGGGCACAAGCTTAATTAAGAATTCGTCGAGGGACCTAATAACTTCGT
ATAGCATACATTATACGAAGTTATACATGTTTAAGGGTTCCGGTTCCACTAGGTACAATTCGATATCAAG
CTTATCGATAATCAACCTCTGGATTACAAAATTTGTGAAAGATTGACTGGTATTCTTAACTATGTTGCTC
CTTTTACGCTATGTGGATACGCTGCTTTAATGCCTTTGTATCATGCTATTGCTTCCCGTATGGCTTTCAT
TTTCTCCTCCTTGTATAAATCCTGGTTGCTGTCTCTTTATGAGGAGTTGTGGCCCGTTGTCAGGCAACGT
GGCGTGGTGTGCACTGTGTTTGCTGACGCAACCCCCACTGGTTGGGGCATTGCCACCACCTGTCAGCTCC
TTTCCGGGACTTTCGCTTTCCCCCTCCCTATTGCCACGGCGGAACTCATCGCCGCCTGCCTTGCCCGCTG
CTGGACAGGGGCTCGGCTGTTGGGCACTGACAATTCCGTGGTGTTGTCGGGGAAATCATCGTCCTTTCCT
TGGCTGCTCGCCTGTGTTGCCACCTGGATTCTGCGCGGGACGTCCTTCTGCTACGTCCCTTCGGCCCTCA
ATCCAGCGGACCTTCCTTCCCGCGGCCTGCTGCCGGCTCTGCGGCCTCTTCCGCGTCTTCGCCTTCGCCC
TCAGACGAGTCGGATCTCCCTTTGGGCCGCCTCCCCGCATCGATACCGTCGACCTCGATCGAGACCTAGA
AAAACATGGAGCAATCACAAGTAGCAATACAGCAGCTACCAATGCTGATTGTGCCTGGCTAGAAGCACAA
GAGGAGGAGGAGGTGGGTTTTCCAGTCACACCTCAGGTACCTTTAAGACCAATGACTTACAAGGCAGCTG
TAGATCTTAGCCACTTTTTAAAAGAAAAGGGGGGACTGGAAGGGCTAATTCACTCCCAACGAAGACAAGA
TATCCTTGATCTGTGGATCTACCACACACAAGGCTACTTCCCTGATTGGCAGAACTACACACCAGGGCCA
GGGATCAGATATCCACTGACCTTTGGATGGTGCTACAAGCTAGTACCAGTTGAGCAAGAGAAGGTAGAAG
AAGCCAATGAAGGAGAGAACACCCGCTTGTTACACCCTGTGAGCCTGCATGGGATGGATGACCCGGAGAG
AGAAGTATTAGAGTGGAGGTTTGACAGCCGCCTAGCATTTCATCACATGGCCCGAGAGCTGCATCCGGAC
TGTACTGGGTCTCTCTGGTTAGACCAGATCTGAGCCTGGGAGCTCTCTGGCTAACTAGGGAACCCACTGC
TTAAGCCTCAATAAAGCTTGCCTTGAGTGCTTCAAGTAGTGTGTGCCCGTCTGTTGTGTGACTCTGGTAA
CTAGAGATCCCTCAGACCCTTTTAGTCAGTGTGGAAAATCTCTAGCAGCATGTGAGCAAAAGGCCAGCAA
AAGGCCAGGAACCGTAAAAAGGCCGCGTTGCTGGCGTTTTTCCATAGGCTCCGCCCCCCTGACGAGCATC
ACAAAAATCGACGCTCAAGTCAGAGGTGGCGAAACCCGACAGGACTATAAAGATACCAGGCGTTTCCCCC
TGGAAGCTCCCTCGTGCGCTCTCCTGTTCCGACCCTGCCGCTTACCGGATACCTGTCCGCCTTTCTCCCT
TCGGGAAGCGTGGCGCTTTCTCATAGCTCACGCTGTAGGTATCTCAGTTCGGTGTAGGTCGTTCGCTCCA
AGCTGGGCTGTGTGCACGAACCCCCCGTTCAGCCCGACCGCTGCGCCTTATCCGGTAACTATCGTCTTGA
GTCCAACCCGGTAAGACACGACTTATCGCCACTGGCAGCAGCCACTGGTAACAGGATTAGCAGAGCGAGG
TATGTAGGCGGTGCTACAGAGTTCTTGAAGTGGTGGCCTAACTACGGCTACACTAGAAGAACAGTATTTG
GTATCTGCGCTCTGCTGAAGCCAGTTACCTTCGGAAAAAGAGTTGGTAGCTCTTGATCCGGCAAACAAAC
CACCGCTGGTAGCGGTGGTTTTTTTGTTTGCAAGCAGCAGATTACGCGCAGAAAAAAAGGATCTCAAGAA
GATCCTTTGATCTTTTCTACGGGGTCTGACGCTCAGTGGAACGAAAACTCACGTTAAGGGATTTTGGTCA
TGAGATTATCAAAAAGGATCTTCACCTAGATCCTTTTAAATTAAAAATGAAGTTTTAAATCAATCTAAAG
TATATATGAGTAAACTTGGTCTGACAGTTACCAATGCTTAATCAGTGAGGCACCTATCTCAGCGATCTGT
CTATTTCGTTCATCCATAGTTGCCTGACTCCCCGTCGTGTAGATAACTACGATACGGGAGGGCTTACCAT
CTGGCCCCAGTGCTGCAATGATACCGCGAGACCCACGCTCACCGGCTCCAGATTTATCAGCAATAAACCA
GCCAGCCGGAAGGGCCGAGCGCAGAAGTGGTCCTGCAACTTTATCCGCCTCCATCCAGTCTATTAATTGT
TGCCGGGAAGCTAGAGTAAGTAGTTCGCCAGTTAATAGTTTGCGCAACGTTGTTGCCATTGCTACAGGCA
TCGTGGTGTCACGCTCGTCGTTTGGTATGGCTTCATTCAGCTCCGGTTCCCAACGATCAAGGCGAGTTAC
ATGATCCCCCATGTTGTGCAAAAAAGCGGTTAGCTCCTTCGGTCCTCCGATCGTTGTCAGAAGTAAGTTG
GCCGCAGTGTTATCACTCATGGTTATGGCAGCACTGCATAATTCTCTTACTGTCATGCCATCCGTAAGAT
GCTTTTCTGTGACTGGTGAGTACTCAACCAAGTCATTCTGAGAATAGTGTATGCGGCGACCGAGTTGCTC
TTGCCCGGCGTCAATACGGGATAATACCGCGCCACATAGCAGAACTTTAAAAGTGCTCATCATTGGAAAA
CGTTCTTCGGGGCGAAAACTCTCAAGGATCTTACCGCTGTTGAGATCCAGTTCGATGTAACCCACTCGTG
CACCCAACTGATCTTCAGCATCTTTTACTTTCACCAGCGTTTCTGGGTGAGCAAAAACAGGAAGGCAAAA
TGCCGCAAAAAAGGGAATAAGGGCGACACGGAAATGTTGAATACTCATACTCTTCCTTTTTCAATATTAT
TGAAGCATTTATCAGGGTTATTGTCTCATGAGCGGATACATATTTGAATGTATTTAGAAAAATAAACAAA
TAGGGGTTCCGCGCACATTTCCCCGAAAAGTGCCACCTGACGTCGACGGATCGGGAGATCTCCCGATCCC
CTATGGTGCACTCTCAGTACAATCTGCTCTGATGCCGCATAGTTAAGCCAGTATCTGCTCCCTGCTTGTG
TGTTGGAGGTCGCTGAGTAGTGCGCGAGCAAAATTTAAGCTACAACAAGGCAAGGCTTGACCGACAATTG
CATGAAGAATCTGCTTAGGGTTAGGCGTTTTGCGCTGCTTCGCGATGTACGGGCCAGATATACGCGTTGA
CATTGATTATTGACTAGTTATTAATAGTAATCAATTACGGGGTCATTAGTTCATAGCCCATATATGGAGT
TCCGCGTTACATAACTTACGGTAAATGGCCCGCCTGGCTGACCGCCCAACGACCCCCGCCCATTGACGTC
AATAATGACGTATGTTCCCATAGTAACGCCAATAGGGACTTTCCATTGACGTCAATGGGTGGAGTATTTA
CGGTAAACTGCCCACTTGGCAGTACATCAAGTGTATCATATGCCAAGTACGCCCCCTATTGACGTCAATG
ACGGTAAATGGCCCGCCTGGCATTATGCCCAGTACATGACCTTATGGGACTTTCCTACTTGGCAGTACAT
CTACGTATTAGTCATCGCTATTACCATGGTGATGCGGTTTTGGCAGTACATCAATGGGCGTGGATAGCGG
TTTGACTCACGGGGATTTCCAAGTCTCCACCCCATTGACGTCAATGGGAGTTTGTTTTGGCACCAAAATC
AACGGGACTTTCCAAAATGTCGTAACAACTCCGCCCCATTGACGCAAATGGGCGGTAGGCGTGTACGGTG
GGAGGTCTATATAAGCAGCGCGTTTTGCCTGTACTGGGTCTCTCTGGTTAGACCAGATCTGAGCCTGGGA
GCTCTCTGGCTAACTAGGGAACCCACTGCTTAAGCCTCAATAAAGCTTGCCTTGAGTGCTTCAAGTAGTG
TGTGCCCGTCTGTTGTGTGACTCTGGTAACTAGAGATCCCTCAGACCCTTTTAGTCAGTGTGGAAAATCT
CTAGCAGTGGCGCCCGAACAGGGACTTGAAAGCGAAAGGGAAACCAGAGGAGCTCTCTCGACGCAGGACT
CGGCTTGCTGAAGCGCGCACGGCAAGAGGCGAGGGGCGGCGACTGGTGAGTACGCCAAAAATTTTGACTA
GCGGAGGCTAGAAGGAGAGAGATGGGTGCGAGAGCGTCAGTATTAAGCGGGGGAGAATTAGATCGCGATG
GGAAAAAATTCGGTTAAGGCCAGGGGGAAAGAAAAAATATAAATTAAAACATATAGTATGGGCAAGCAGG
GAGCTAGAACGATTCGCAGTTAATCCTGGCCTGTTAGAAACATCAGAAGGCTGTAGACAAATACTGGGAC
AGCTACAACCATCCCTTCAGACAGGATCAGAAGAACTTAGATCATTATATAATACAGTAGCAACCCTCTA
TTGTGTGCATCAAAGGATAGAGATAAAAGACACCAAGGAAGCTTTAGACAAGATAGAGGAAGAGCAAAAC
AAAAGTAAGACCACCGCACAGCAAGCGGCCGGCCGCTGATCTTCAGACCTGGAGGAGGAGATATGAGGGA
CAATTGGAGAAGTGAATTATATAAATATAAAGTAGTAAAAATTGAACCATTAGGAGTAGCACCCACCAAG
GCAAAGAGAAGAGTGGTGCAGAGAGAAAAAAGAGCAGTGGGAATAGGAGCTTTGTTCCTTGGGTTCTTGG
GAGCAGCAGGAAGCACTATGGGCGCAGCGTCAATGACGCTGACGGTACAGGCCAGACAATTATTGTCTGG
TATAGTGCAGCAGCAGAACAATTTGCTGAGGGCTATTGAGGCGCAACAGCATCTGTTGCAACTCACAGTC
TGGGGCATCAAGCAGCTCCAGGCAAGAATCCTGGCTGTGGAAAGATACCTAAAGGATCAACAGCTCCTGG
GGATTTGGGGTTGCTCTGGAAAACTCATTTGCACCACTGCTGTGCCTTGGAATGCTAGTTGGAGTAATAA
ATCTCTGGAACAGATTTGGAATCACACGACCTGGATGGAGTGGGACAGAGAAATTAACAATTACACAAGC
TTAATACACTCCTTAATTGAAGAATCGCAAAACCAGCAAGAAAAGAATGAACAAGAATTATTGGAATTAG
ATAAATGGGCAAGTTTGTGGAATTGGTTTAACATAACAAATTGGCTGTGGTATATAAAATTATTCATAAT
GATAGTAGGAGGCTTGGTAGGTTTAAGAATAGTTTTTGCTGTACTTTCTATAGTGAATAGAGTTAGGCAG
GGATATTCACCATTATCGTTTCAGACCCACCTCCCAACCCCGAGGGGACCCGACAGGCCCGAAGGAATAG
AAGAAGAAGGTGGAGAGAGAGACAGAGACAGATCCATTCGATTAGTGAACGGATCGGCACTGCGTGCGCC
AATTCTGCAGACAAATGGCAGTATTCATCCACAATTTTAAAAGAAAAGGGGGGATTGGGGGGTACAGTGC
AGGGGAAAGAATAGTAGACATAATAGCAACAGACATACAAACTAAAGAATTACAAAAACAAATTACAAAA
ATTCAAAATTTTCGGGTTTATTACAGGGACAGCAGAGATCCAGTTTGGTTAGTACCG
Features (pLannotate 1.2.2; 23 found; start..end, strand, type, name):
    208..241     +  protein_bind   loxP: Cre-mediated recombination occurs in the 8-bp core sequence (GCATACAT). Cre recombinase
    366..433     +  misc_RNA       tracrRNA (fragment): trans-activating CRISPR RNA for the Streptococcus pyogenes CRISPR/Cas9 system
    498..1669    +  promoter       EF-1α promoter: strong constitutive promoter for human elongation factor EF-1α
   1681..2277    +  CDS            PuroR: puromycin N-acetyltransferase; pac from Streptomyces alboniger; confers resistance to puromycin
   2353..3051    +  CDS            TagBFP: monomeric blue fluorescent protein mammalian codon-optimized
   3071..3104    +  protein_bind   loxP: Cre-mediated recombination occurs in the 8-bp core sequence (GCATACAT). Cre recombinase
   3137..3160    +  misc_feature   MCS (fragment): pBluescript multiple cloning site
   3160..3748    +  misc_feature   WPRE: woodchuck hepatitis virus posttranscriptional regulatory element
   3749..3768    +  misc_feature   MCS (fragment): pBluescript multiple cloning site
   3770..4270    +  CDS            nef (fragment): NEF_HV1LA - Experimental evidence at protein level: Swiss-Prot protein existence level 1. Extracellular Nef protein targets CD4(+) T-lymphocytes for apoptosis by interacting with CXCR4 surface receptors. From Human immunodeficiency virus type 1 group M subtype B (isolate Lai) (HIV-1).
   4277..4457    +  LTR            5' LTR (truncated): truncated 5' long terminal repeat (LTR) from HIV-1
   4519..5107    -  rep_origin     ori: high-copy-number ColE1/pMB1/pBR322/pUC origin of replication
   5278..6138    -  CDS            AmpR: β-lactamase; bla; confers resistance to ampicillin, carbenicillin, and related antibiotics
   6139..6243    -  promoter       AmpR promoter: bla
   6302..6354    -  misc_feature   bom (fragment): basis of mobility region from pBR322
   6509..6888    +  enhancer       CMV enhancer: human cytomegalovirus immediate early enhancer
   6889..7088    +  promoter       CMV promoter: human cytomegalovirus (CMV) immediate early promoter
   7106..7286    +  LTR            5' LTR (truncated): truncated 5' long terminal repeat (LTR) from HIV-1
   7333..7458    +  misc_feature   HIV-1 Ψ: packaging signal of human immunodeficiency virus type 1
   7442..7780    +  CDS            HIV-1 gag (fragment): gag protein from human immunodeficiency virus 1; gag
   7955..8188    +  misc_feature   RRE: The Rev response element (RRE) of HIV-1 allows for Rev-dependent mRNA export from the nucleus to the cytoplasm.
   8565..8665    +  CDS            Rev (fragment): human immunodeficiency virus 1 (HIV-1) Rev protein; rev; enhances nuclear export of unspliced and incompletely spliced viral mRNAs
   8715..8832    +  misc_feature   cPPT/CTS: central polypurine tract and central termination sequence of HIV-1
