[The description below was written by a language model from this plasmid's Addgene catalogue record and pLannotate feature annotations shown in this document.]
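Description:
CRISPRi-CENPB-g1 is a lentiviral single-guide RNA expression plasmid built on the pU6-sgGAL4-1 backbone, in which the original guide has been replaced by a spacer targeting human CENPB for CRISPR interference. It is propagated in bacteria through a high-copy ColE1/pUC-type origin and an ampicillin resistance gene. Two sequence records are available, a depositor sequence and a sequencing-derived one. They differ by about eleven nucleotides in length and in their start coordinate but carry the same set of annotated features in the same order.

The viral portion has a CMV enhancer/promoter fused to a truncated HIV-1 5' LTR, which drives production of the genomic RNA in packaging cells. This is followed by the Ψ packaging signal with a gag fragment, the RRE for Rev-dependent export, and the cPPT/CTS. The downstream end is closed by a second truncated LTR preceded by a nef fragment. Between these elements sits the guide cassette, annotated only by its S. pyogenes tracrRNA-derived scaffold. No promoter for it is annotated, although the backbone name implies a U6 promoter. After the guide comes an EF-1α promoter driving puromycin N-acetyltransferase and TagBFP, which allow drug selection and blue-fluorescence tracking of transduced cells. The sequence linking these two coding regions is not annotated. A WPRE downstream enhances transcript expression. Two loxP sites in the same orientation flank the guide and marker cassettes, so Cre recombinase could in principle excise them.

The plasmid encodes no Cas protein, so knockdown requires target cells that separately express a catalytically dead Cas9 repressor. It is the first CENPB-targeting guide in the depositor's set, intended for transcriptional repression of CENPB in human cells.
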