Addgene plasmid #120209: CRISPRi-CENPB-g1
Purpose: CENPB CRISPRi guide RNA 1
Depositing lab: David Bartel. Depositing organization: Whitehead Institute for Biomedical Research. Publication: Widespread Influence of 3'-End Structures on Mammalian mRNA Processing and Stability. Wu X, Bartel DP. Cell. 2017 May 18;169(5):905-917.e11. doi: 10.1016/j.cell.2017.04.036. PubMed 28525757.
Backbone
  Vector backbone: pU6-sgGAL4-1
  Vector type: Lentiviral, CRISPR
  Selectable markers: Puromycin
Growth in bacteria
  Bacterial resistance: Ampicillin, 100 μg/mL
  Growth temperature: 30°C
  Growth strain: NEB Stable
  Copy number: Unknown
Gene/Insert
  Gene/Insert name: CENPB CRISPRi guide RNA
  gRNA/shRNA sequence: GGCGTCGGAGCGCAAGTACG
  Species: H. sapiens (human)
Terms and licenses: Academic/Nonprofit Terms; Industry Terms: Not Available to Industry
How to cite: CRISPRi-CENPB-g1 was a gift from David Bartel (Addgene plasmid # 120209 ; http://n2t.net/addgene:120209 ; RRID:Addgene_120209)
